Addgene plasmid #178590: AAV-CAG-LSL-mCherry-shLuci
Purpose: Cre-dependent expression of mCherry and a shRNA against luciferase under the constitutive promoter
Depositing lab: Chun-Li Zhang. Depositing organization: University of Texas Southwestern Medical Center. Publication: Revisiting astrocyte to neuron conversion with lineage tracing in vivo. Wang LL, Serrano C, Zhong X, Ma S, Zou Y, Zhang CL. Cell. 2021 Oct 14;184(21):5465-5481.e16. doi: 10.1016/j.cell.2021.09.005. Epub 2021 Sep 27. PubMed 34582787.
Backbone
  Vector backbone: pAAV
  Vector type: Mammalian Expression, AAV
Growth in bacteria
  Bacterial resistance: Ampicillin, 100 μg/mL
  Growth temperature: 30°C
  Growth strain: NEB Stable
  Copy number: High Copy
Gene/Insert
  Gene/Insert name: miRE-Luciferase
  gRNA/shRNA sequence: TAGATAAGCATTATAATTCCTA
  Species: Other
  Cloning method: Restriction Enzyme; 5′ cloning site Unknown (unknown if destroyed); 3′ cloning site Unknown (unknown if destroyed)
Terms and licenses: Academic/Nonprofit Terms; Industry Terms: Not Available to Industry
How to cite: AAV-CAG-LSL-mCherry-shLuci was a gift from Chun-Li Zhang (Addgene plasmid # 178590 ; http://n2t.net/addgene:178590 ; RRID:Addgene_178590)
