[The description below was written by a language model from this plasmid's Addgene catalogue record and pLannotate feature annotations shown in this document.]
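Description:
AAV-CAG-LSL-mCherry-shLuci is an adeno-associated virus transfer plasmid on a pAAV backbone, intended for mammalian expression after packaging into recombinant AAV. The expression cassette lies between two AAV2 inverted terminal repeats, which provide the signals for genome replication and encapsidation. The bacterial portion carries a high-copy ColE1/pUC-type origin, an ampicillin resistance gene with its own promoter, and an f1 phage origin. Short lacI and lacZα fragments are annotated as backbone remnants.

Transcription is driven by a CAG-type promoter, annotated as a CMV enhancer fragment, a chicken β-actin promoter and chimeric/hybrid intron fragments. A minimal FRT site follows, and then a lox-stop-lox element made of two loxP sites in the same orientation flanking tandem SV40 polyadenylation signals. These signals terminate transcription before it reaches the payload, so little or no expression is expected until Cre recombinase excises the stop cassette.

Downstream lies mammalian codon-optimised mCherry, followed by a miR-30-based (miRE) shRNA. Only the 3' miR-30a flank is annotated in the feature table, and the catalogue entry gives the insert as miRE-Luciferase. The transcript ends with a WPRE, which enhances its expression, and a further SV40 poly(A) signal. Because the fluorescent protein and the hairpin share one Pol II transcript, red fluorescence marks the Cre-recombined cells that also produce the shRNA.

Luciferase is not an endogenous mammalian gene, so the hairpin most plausibly acts as a non-targeting control for matched knockdown vectors, though the record does not say so. The associated publication concerns in vivo lineage tracing of astrocyte-to-neuron conversion.
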