Features (pLannotate 1.2.2; 24 found; start..end, strand, type, name):
    201..269     +  CDS            large T antigen (fragment): large T antigen from SV40 (simian virus 40)
    292..413     +  polyA_signal   SV40 poly(A) signal: SV40 polyadenylation signal
    456..1044    -  misc_feature   WPRE: woodchuck hepatitis virus posttranscriptional regulatory element
   1074..1200    -  ncRNA          3' miR-30a: sequence downstream of the 71-nt precursor of the human miR-30a microRNA (Zeng et al., 2002) miRNA
   1440..2150    -  CDS            mCherry: monomeric derivative of DsRed fluorescent protein (Shaner et al., 2004) mammalian codon-optimized
   2188..2221    +  protein_bind   loxP: Cre-mediated recombination occurs in the 8-bp core sequence (GCATACAT). Cre recombinase
   2250..2384    -  polyA_signal   SV40 poly(A) signal: SV40 polyadenylation signal
   2407..2490    -  CDS            large T antigen (fragment): large T antigen from SV40 (simian virus 40)
   2504..2638    -  polyA_signal   SV40 poly(A) signal: SV40 polyadenylation signal
   2661..2744    -  CDS            large T antigen (fragment): large T antigen from SV40 (simian virus 40)
   2805..2838    +  protein_bind   loxP: Cre-mediated recombination occurs in the 8-bp core sequence (GCATACAT). Cre recombinase
   2862..2895    -  protein_bind   FRT (minimal): supports FLP-mediated excision but not integration (Turan and Bode, 2011) FLP recombinase from the Saccharomyces cerevisiae 2μ plasmid
   2971..3101    -  intron         chimeric intron (fragment): chimera between introns from chicken β-actin and rabbit β-globin
   3190..3325    -  intron         hybrid intron (fragment): hybrid between chicken β-actin (CBA) and minute virus of mice (MMV) introns (Gray et al., 2011)
   3326..3588    -  promoter       chicken β-actin promoter: contains a 21-bp deletion relative to the standard chicken β-actin promoter
   3590..3838    -  enhancer       CMV enhancer (fragment): human cytomegalovirus immediate early enhancer
   3899..4032    +  repeat_region  AAV2 ITR: inverted terminal repeat of adeno-associated virus serotype 2 inverted
   4026..4082    -  CDS            lacI (fragment): lac repressor; lacI; The lac repressor binds to the lac operator to inhibit transcription in E. coli. This inhibition can be relieved by adding lactose or isopropyl-β-D-thiogalactopyranoside (IPTG).
   4265..4853    -  rep_origin     ori: high-copy-number ColE1/pMB1/pBR322/pUC origin of replication
   5024..5884    -  CDS            AmpR: β-lactamase; bla; confers resistance to ampicillin, carbenicillin, and related antibiotics
   5885..5989    -  promoter       AmpR promoter: bla
   6042..6470    -  rep_origin     f1 ori (sequence partly withheld): f1 bacteriophage origin of replication; arrow indicates direction of (+) strand synthesis
   6475..3       -  CDS            lacZα (fragment) (across the origin): LacZα fragment of β-galactosidase; lacZ fragment
   6539..130     -  repeat_region  AAV2 ITR (fragment) (across the origin): inverted terminal repeat of adeno-associated virus serotype 2 inverted
>Addgene plasmid #178590 | AAV-CAG-LSL-mCherry-shLuci | addgene full sequence | sequence record 358824 | Addgene NGS Result
CTGCGCGCTCGCTCGCTCACTGAGGCCGCCCGGGCAAAGCCCGGGCGTCGGGCGACCTTTGGTCGCCCGG
CCTCAGTGAGCGAGCGAGCGCGCAGAGAGGGAGTGGCCAACTCCATCACTAGGGGTTCCTTGTAGTTAAT
GATTAACCCGCCATGCTACTTATCTACGTAGCCATGCTCTAGGAAGATCCTTATCGATTTTACCACATTT
GTAGAGGTTTTACTTGCTTTAAAAAACCTCCCACATCTCCCCCTGAACCTGAAACATAAAATGAATGCAA
TTGTTGTTGTTAACTTGTTTATTGCAGCTTATAATGGTTACAAATAAAGCAATAGCATCACAAATTTCAC
AAATAAAGCATTTTTTTCACTGCATTCTAGTTGTGGTTTGTCCAAACTCATCAATGTATCTTATCATGTC
TGCTCGAAGCGGCCGCCCGGGTCGACGGTATCGATGCGGGGAGGCGGCCCAAAGGGAGATCCGACTCGTC
TGAGGGCGAAGGCGAAGACGCGGAAGAGGCCGCAGAGCCGGCAGCAGGCCGCGGGAAGGAAGGTCCGCTG
GATTGAGGGCCGAAGGGACGTAGCAGAAGGACGTCCCGCGCAGAATCCAGGTGGCAACACAGGCGAGCAG
CCAAGGAAAGGACGATGATTTCCCCGACAACACCACGGAATTGTCAGTGCCCAACAGCCGAGCCCCTGTC
CAGCAGCGGGCAAGGCAGGCGGCGATGAGTTCCGCCGTGGCAATAGGGAGGGGGAAAGCGAAAGTCCCGG
AAAGGAGCTGACAGGTGGTGGCAATGCCCCAACCAGTGGGGGTTGCGTCAGCAAACACAGTGCACACCAC
GCCACGTTGCCTGACAACGGGCCACAACTCCTCATAAAGAGACAGCAACCAGGATTTATACAAGGAGGAG
AAAATGAAAGCCATACGGGAAGCAATAGCATGATACAAAGGCATTAAAGCAGCGTATCCACATAGCGTAA
AAGGAGCAACATAGTTAAGAATACCAGTCAATCTTTCACAAATTTTGTAATCCAGAGGTTGATTATCGAT
AAGCTTGATCCCTCGACGGATCCAAAGTGATTTAATTTATACCATTTTAATTCAGCTTTGTAAAAATGTA
TCAAAGAGATAGCAAGGTATTCAGTTTTAGTAAACAAGATAATTGCTCGAATTCTAGCCCCTTGAAGTCC
GAGGCAGTAGGCATAGGAATTATAATGCTTATCTATACATCTGTGGCTTCACTATAGATAAGCATTATAA
TTCCTGCGCTCACTGTCAACAGCAATATACCTTCTCGAGCCTTCTGTTGGGTTAAGAAGTCGAAGTAATC
CCAGCAAGTGTTTCCAAGATGTGCAGGCAACGATTCTGTAAAGTACTGAAGCCTCATTCAACATAGTATA
TGTGCTGCCGAAGCGAGCACTTAACAAGGCTTGCGGCCGCTACTTGTACAGCTCGTCCATGCCGCCGGTG
GAGTGGCGGCCCTCGGCGCGTTCGTACTGTTCCACGATGGTGTAGTCCTCGTTGTGGGAGGTGATGTCCA
ACTTGATGTTGACGTTGTAGGCGCCGGGCAGCTGCACGGGCTTCTTGGCCTTGTAGGTGGTCTTGACCTC
AGCGTCGTAGTGGCCGCCGTCCTTCAGCTTCAGCCTCTGCTTGATCTCGCCCTTCAGGGCGCCGTCCTCG
GGGTACATCCGCTCGGAGGAGGCCTCCCAGCCCATGGTCTTCTTCTGCATTACGGGGCCGTCGGAGGGGA
AGTTGGTGCCGCGCAGCTTCACCTTGTAGATGAACTCGCCGTCCTGCAGGGAGGAGTCCTGGGTCACGGT
CACCACGCCGCCGTCCTCGAAGTTCATCACGCGCTCCCACTTGAAGCCCTCGGGGAAGGACAGCTTCAAG
TAGTCGGGGATGTCGGCGGGGTGCTTCACGTAGGCCTTGGAGCCGTACATGAACTGAGGGGACAGGATGT
CCCAGGCGAAGGGCAGGGGGCCACCCTTGGTCACCTTCAGCTTGGCGGTCTGGGTGCCCTCGTAGGGGCG
GCCCTCGCCCTCGCCCTCGATCTCGAACTCGTGGCCGTTCACGGAGCCCTCCATGTGCACCTTGAAGCGC
ATGAACTCCTTGATGATGGCCATGTTATCCTCCTCGCCCTTGCTCACCATGGTGGCACCGGTCTTGGGCT
GCAGGTCGAGGGACCTAATAACTTCGTATAGCATACATTATACGAAGTTATATTAAGGGTTCCGGATCAG
CTTGATGGGGATCCAGACATGATAAGATACATTGATGAGTTTGGACAAACCACAACTAGAATGCAGTGAA
AAAAATGCTTTATTTGTGAAATTTGTGATGCTATTGCTTTATTTGTAACCATTATAAGCTGCAATAAACA
AGTTAACAACAACAATTGCATTCATTTTATGTTTCAGGTTCAGGGGGAGGTGTGGGAGGTTTTTTAAAGC
AAGTAAAACCTCTACAAATGTGGTATGGCTGATTATGATCCTCTAGAGTCGCAGATCCAGACATGATAAG
ATACATTGATGAGTTTGGACAAACCACAACTAGAATGCAGTGAAAAAAATGCTTTATTTGTGAAATTTGT
GATGCTATTGCTTTATTTGTAACCATTATAAGCTGCAATAAACAAGTTAACAACAACAATTGCATTCATT
TTATGTTTCAGGTTCAGGGGGAGGTGTGGGAGGTTTTTTAAAGCAAGTAAAACCTCTACAAATGTGGTAT
GGCTGATTATGATCCTCTAGAGTCGCAGATCCTCTAGAGTCGCAGATCTGCAAGCTTTCATTTATTCATC
GCGAATAACTTCGTATAGCATACATTATACGAAGTTATATTTAAATGATTTAAATGTCGACGAAGTTCCT
ATACTTTCTAGAGAATAGGAACTTCTTAGGGCCCGCGGTATCAAATCAATTCTTTGCCAAAATGATGAGA
CAGCACAATAACCAGCACGTTGCCCAGGAGCTGTAGGAAAAAGAAGAAGGCATGAACATGGTTAGCAGAG
GCGCTAGAGCCGCCGGTCACACGCCAGAAGCCGAACCCCGCCCTGCCCCGTCCCCCCCGAAGGCAGCCGT
CCCCCCGCGGACAGCCCCGAGCCGCTCCCCCCGCACAAAGGGCCCTCCCGGAGCCCCTCAAGGCTTTCAC
GCAGCCACAGAAAAGAAACAAGCCGTCATTAAACCAAGCGCTAATTACAGCCCGGAGGAGAAGGGCCGTC
CCGCCCGCTCACCTGTGGGAGTAACGCGGTCAGTCAGAGCCGGGGCGGGCGGCGCGAGGCGGCGGCGGAG
CGGGGCACGGGGCGAAGGCAGCGCGCAGCGACTCCCGCCCGCCGCGCGCTTCGCTTTTTATAGGGCCGCC
GCCGCCGCCGCCTCGCCATAAAAGGAAACTTTCGGAGCGCGCCGCTCTGATTGGCTGCCGCCGCACCTCT
CCGCCTCGCCCCGCCCCGCCCCTCGCCCCGCCCCGCCCCCCCCCCCCCCCCCGCCCCCATCGCTGCACAA
AATAATTAAAAAATAAATAAATACAAAATTGGGGGTGGGGAGGGGGGGGAGATGGGGAGAGTGAAGCAGA
ACGTGGGGCTCACCTCGACCATGGTAATAGCGATGACTAATACGTAGATGTACTGCCAAGTAGGAAAGTC
CCATAAGGTCATGTACTGGGCATAATGCCAGGCGGGCCATTTACCGTCATTGACGTCAATAGGGGGCGTA
CTTGGCATATGATACACTTGATGTACTGCCAAGTGGGCAGTTTACCGTAAATACTCCACCCATTGACGTC
AATGGAAAGTCCCTATTGGCGTTACTATGGGAACATACGTCATTATTGACGTCAATGGTACTCTTCCTAG
AGCATGGCTACGTAGATAAGTAGCATGGCGGGTTAATCATTAACTACAAGGAACCCCTAGTGATGGAGTT
GGCCACTCCCTCTCTGCGCGCTCGCTCGCTCACTGAGGCCGGGCGACCAAAGGTCGCCCGACGCCCGGGC
TTTGCCCGGGCGGCCTCAGTGAGCGAGCGAGCGCGCAGCTGCATTAATGAATCGGCCAACGCGCGGGGAG
AGGCGGTTTGCGTATTGGGCGCTCTTCCGCTTCCTCGCTCACTGACTCGCTGCGCTCGGTCGTTCGGCTG
CGGCGAGCGGTATCAGCTCACTCAAAGGCGGTAATACGGTTATCCACAGAATCAGGGGATAACGCAGGAA
AGAACATGTGAGCAAAAGGCCAGCAAAAGGCCAGGAACCGTAAAAAGGCCGCGTTGCTGGCGTTTTTCCA
TAGGCTCCGCCCCCCTGACGAGCATCACAAAAATCGACGCTCAAGTCAGAGGTGGCGAAACCCGACAGGA
CTATAAAGATACCAGGCGTTTCCCCCTGGAAGCTCCCTCGTGCGCTCTCCTGTTCCGACCCTGCCGCTTA
CCGGATACCTGTCCGCCTTTCTCCCTTCGGGAAGCGTGGCGCTTTCTCATAGCTCACGCTGTAGGTATCT
CAGTTCGGTGTAGGTCGTTCGCTCCAAGCTGGGCTGTGTGCACGAACCCCCCGTTCAGCCCGACCGCTGC
GCCTTATCCGGTAACTATCGTCTTGAGTCCAACCCGGTAAGACACGACTTATCGCCACTGGCAGCAGCCA
CTGGTAACAGGATTAGCAGAGCGAGGTATGTAGGCGGTGCTACAGAGTTCTTGAAGTGGTGGCCTAACTA
CGGCTACACTAGAAGAACAGTATTTGGTATCTGCGCTCTGCTGAAGCCAGTTACCTTCGGAAAAAGAGTT
GGTAGCTCTTGATCCGGCAAACAAACCACCGCTGGTAGCGGTGGTTTTTTTGTTTGCAAGCAGCAGATTA
CGCGCAGAAAAAAAGGATCTCAAGAAGATCCTTTGATCTTTTCTACGGGGTCTGACGCTCAGTGGAACGA
AAACTCACGTTAAGGGATTTTGGTCATGAGATTATCAAAAAGGATCTTCACCTAGATCCTTTTAAATTAA
AAATGAAGTTTTAAATCAATCTAAAGTATATATGAGTAAACTTGGTCTGACAGTTACCAATGCTTAATCA
GTGAGGCACCTATCTCAGCGATCTGTCTATTTCGTTCATCCATAGTTGCCTGACTCCCCGTCGTGTAGAT
AACTACGATACGGGAGGGCTTACCATCTGGCCCCAGTGCTGCAATGATACCGCGAGACCCACGCTCACCG
GCTCCAGATTTATCAGCAATAAACCAGCCAGCCGGAAGGGCCGAGCGCAGAAGTGGTCCTGCAACTTTAT
CCGCCTCCATCCAGTCTATTAATTGTTGCCGGGAAGCTAGAGTAAGTAGTTCGCCAGTTAATAGTTTGCG
CAACGTTGTTGCCATTGCTACAGGCATCGTGGTGTCACGCTCGTCGTTTGGTATGGCTTCATTCAGCTCC
GGTTCCCAACGATCAAGGCGAGTTACATGATCCCCCATGTTGTGCAAAAAAGCGGTTAGCTCCTTCGGTC
CTCCGATCGTTGTCAGAAGTAAGTTGGCCGCAGTGTTATCACTCATGGTTATGGCAGCACTGCATAATTC
TCTTACTGTCATGCCATCCGTAAGATGCTTTTCTGTGACTGGTGAGTACTCAACCAAGTCATTCTGAGAA
TAGTGTATGCGGCGACCGAGTTGCTCTTGCCCGGCGTCAATACGGGATAATACCGCGCCACATAGCAGAA
CTTTAAAAGTGCTCATCATTGGAAAACGTTCTTCGGGGCGAAAACTCTCAAGGATCTTACCGCTGTTGAG
ATCCAGTTCGATGTAACCCACTCGTGCACCCAACTGATCTTCAGCATCTTTTACTTTCACCAGCGTTTCT
GGGTGAGCAAAAACAGGAAGGCAAAATGCCGCAAAAAAGGGAATAAGGGCGACACGGAAATGTTGAATAC
TCATACTCTTCCTTTTTCAATATTATTGAAGCATTTATCAGGGTTATTGTCTCATGAGCGGATACATATT
TGAATGTATTTAGAAAAATAAACAAATAGGGGTTCCGCGCACATTTCCCCGAAAAGTGCCACCTAAATTG
TAAGCGTTAATATTTTGTTAAAATTCGCGTTAAATTTTTGTTAAATCAGCTCATTTTTTAACCAATAGGC
CGAAATCGGCAAAATCCCTTATAAATCAAAAGAATAGACCGAGATAGGGT
[37 nt withheld, positions 6141-6177]
AAAGAACGTGGACTCCAACGTCAAAGG
[49 nt withheld, positions 6205-6253]
T
[91 nt withheld, positions 6255-6345]
G
[124 nt withheld, positions 6347-6470]
CCCATTCGCCATTCAGGCTGCGCAACTGTTGGGAAGGGCGATCGGTGCGGGCCTCTTCGCTATTACGCCA
G
